>Addgene plasmid #70145 | pEGFP-C1-MKLP1 | depositor full sequence | sequence record 128465 | pEGFP-C1-MKLP1 sequence 7283 bps
TAGTTATTAATAGTAATCAATTACGGGGTCATTAGTTCATAGCCCATATATGGAGTTCCGCGTTACATAA
CTTACGGTAAATGGCCCGCCTGGCTGACCGCCCAACGACCCCCGCCCATTGACGTCAATAATGACGTATG
TTCCCATAGTAACGCCAATAGGGACTTTCCATTGACGTCAATGGGTGGAGTATTTACGGTAAACTGCCCA
CTTGGCAGTACATCAAGTGTATCATATGCCAAGTACGCCCCCTATTGACGTCAATGACGGTAAATGGCCC
GCCTGGCATTATGCCCAGTACATGACCTTATGGGACTTTCCTACTTGGCAGTACATCTACGTATTAGTCA
TCGCTATTACCATGGTGATGCGGTTTTGGCAGTACATCAATGGGCGTGGATAGCGGTTTGACTCACGGGG
ATTTCCAAGTCTCCACCCCATTGACGTCAATGGGAGTTTGTTTTGGCACCAAAATCAACGGGACTTTCCA
AAATGTCGTAACAACTCCGCCCCATTGACGCAAATGGGCGGTAGGCGTGTACGGTGGGAGGTCTATATAA
GCAGAGCTGGTTTAGTGAACCGTCAGATCCGCTAGCGCTACCGGTCGCCACCATGGTGAGCAAGGGCGAG
GAGCTGTTCACCGGGGTGGTGCCCATCCTGGTCGAGCTGGACGGCGACGTAAACGGCCACAAGTTCAGCG
TGTCCGGCGAGGGCGAGGGCGATGCCACCTACGGCAAGCTGACCCTGAAGTTCATCTGCACCACCGGCAA
GCTGCCCGTGCCCTGGCCCACCCTCGTGACCACCCTGACCTACGGCGTGCAGTGCTTCAGCCGCTACCCC
GACCACATGAAGCAGCACGACTTCTTCAAGTCCGCCATGCCCGAAGGCTACGTCCAGGAGCGCACCATCT
TCTTCAAGGACGACGGCAACTACAAGACCCGCGCCGAGGTGAAGTTCGAGGGCGACACCCTGGTGAACCG
CATCGAGCTGAAGGGCATCGACTTCAAGGAGGACGGCAACATCCTGGGGCACAAGCTGGAGTACAACTAC
AACAGCCACAACGTCTATATCATGGCCGACAAGCAGAAGAACGGCATCAAGGTGAACTTCAAGATCCGCC
ACAACATCGAGGACGGCAGCGTGCAGCTCGCCGACCACTACCAGCAGAACACCCCCATCGGCGACGGCCC
CGTGCTGCTGCCCGACAACCACTACCTGAGCACCCAGTCCGCCCTGAGCAAAGACCCCAACGAGAAGCGC
GATCACATGGTCCTGCTGGAGTTCGTGACCGCCGCCGGGATCACTCTCGGCATGGACGAGCTGTACAAGT
CCGGACTCAGATCTCGAGCTCTGGGCATGGGGAAGTCAGCGAGAGCTAAGACACCCCGGAAACCTACCGT
GAAAAAAGGGTCCCAAACGAACCTTAAAGACCCAGTTGGGGTATACTGTAGGGTGCGCCCACTGGGCTTT
CCTGATCAAGAGTGTTGCATAGAAGTGATCAATAATACAACTGTTCAGCTTCATACTCCTGAGGGCTACA
GACTCAACCGAAATGGAGACTATAAGGAGACTCAGTATTCATTTAAACAAGTATTTGGCACTCACACCAC
CCAGAAGGAACTCTTTGATGTTGTGGCTAATCCCTTGGTCAATGACCTCATTCATGGCAAAAATGGTCTT
CTTTTTACATATGGTGTGACGGGAAGTGGAAAAACTCACACAATGACTGGTTCTCCAGGGGAAGGAGGGC
TGCTTCCTCGTTGTTTGGACATGATCTTTAACAGTATAGGGTCATTTCAAGCTAAACGATATGTTTTCAA
ATCTAATGATAGGAATAGTATGGATATACAGTGTGAGGTTGATGCCTTATTAGAACGTCAGAAAAGAGAA
GCTATGCCCAATCCAAAGACTTCTTCTAGCAAACGACAAGTAGATCCAGAGTTTGCAGATATGATAACTG
TACAAGAATTCTGCAAAGCAGAAGAGGTTGATGAAGATAGTGTCTATGGTGTATTTGTCTCTTATATTGA
AATATATAATAATTACATATATGATCTATTGGAAGAGGTGCCGTTTGATCCCATAAAACCCAAACCTCCA
CAATCTAAATTGCTTCGTGAAGATAAGAACCATAACATGTATGTTGCAGGATGTACAGAAGTTGAAGTGA
AATCTACTGAGGAGGCTTTTGAAGTTTTCTGGAGAGGCCAGAAAAAGAGACGTATTGCTAATACCCATTT
GAATCGTGAGTCCAGCCGTTCCCATAGCGTGTTCAACATTAAATTAGTTCAGGCTCCCTTGGATGCAGAT
GGAGACAATGTCTTACAGGAAAAAGAACAAATCACTATAAGTCAGTTGTCCTTGGTAGATCTTGCTGGAA
GTGAAAGAACTAACCGGACCAGAGCAGAAGGGAACAGATTACGTGAAGCTGGTAATATTAATCAGTCACT
AATGACGCTAAGAACATGTATGGATGTCCTAAGAGAGAACCAAATGTATGGAACTAACAAGATGGTTCCA
TATCGAGATTCAAAGTTAACCCATCTGTTCAAGAACTACTTTGATGGGGAAGGAAAAGTGCGGATGATCG
TGTGTGTGAACCCCAAGGCTGAAGATTATGAAGAAAACTTGCAAGTCATGAGATTTGCGGAAGTGACTCA
AGAAGTTGAAGTAGCAAGACCTGTCGACAAGGCAATATGTGGTTTAACGCCTGGGAGGAGATACAGAAAC
CAGCCTCGAGGTCCAGTTGGAAATGAACCATTGGTTACTGACGTGGTTTTGCAGAGTTTTCCACCTTTGC
CGTCATGCGAAATTTTGGATATCAACGATGAGCAGACACTTCCAAGGCTGATTGAAGCCTTAGAGAAACG
ACATAACTTACGACAAATGATGATTGATGAGTTTAACAAACAATCTAATGCTTTTAAAGCTTTGTTACAA
GAATTTGACAATGCTGTTTTAAGTAAAGAAAACCACATGCAAGGGAAACTAAATGAAAAGGAGAAGATGA
TCTCAGGACAGAAATTGGAAATAGAACGACTGGAAAAGAAAAACAAAACTTTAGAATATAAGATTGAGAT
TTTAGAGAAAACAACTACTATCTATGAGGAAGATAAACGCAATTTGCAACAGGAACTTGAAACTCAGAAC
CAGAAACTTCAGCGACAGTTTTCTGACAAACGCAGATTAGAAGCCAGGTTGCAAGGCATGGTGACAGAAA
CGACAATGAAGTGGGAGAAAGAATGTGAGCGTAGAGTGGCAGCCAAACAGCTGGAGATGCAGAATAAACT
CTGGGTTAAAGATGAAAAGCTGAAACAACTGAAGGCTATTGTTACTGAACCTAAAACTGAGAAGCCAGAG
AGACCCTCTCGGGAGCGAGATCGAGAAAAAGTTACTCAAAGATCTGTTTCTCCATCACCTGTGCCTTTAC
TCTTTCAACCTGATCAGAACGCACCACCAATTCGTCTCCGACACAGACGATCACGCTCTGCAGGAGACAG
ATGGGTAGATCATAAGCCCGCCTCTAACATGCAAACTGAAACAGTCATGCAGCCACATGTCCCTCATGCC
ATCACAGTATCTGTTGCAAATGAAAAGGCACTAGCTAAGTGTGAGAAGTACATGCTGACCCACCAGGAAC
TAGCCTCCGATGGGGAGATTGAAACTAAACTAATTAAGGGTGATATTTATAAAACAAGGGGTGGTGGACA
ATCTGTTCAGTTTACTGATATTGAGACTTTAAAGCAAGAATCACCAAATGGTAGTCGAAAACGAAGATCT
TCCACAGTAGCACCTGCCCAACCAGATGGTGCAGAGTCTGAATGGACCGATGTAGAAACAAGGTGTTCTG
TGGCTGTGGAGATGAGAGCAGGATCCCAGCTGGGACCTGGATATCAGCATCATGCACAACCCAAGCGCAA
AAAGCCATGACCGCGGGCCCGGGATCCACCGGATCTAGATAACTGATCATAATCAGCCATACCACATTTG
TAGAGGTTTTACTTGCTTTAAAAAACCTCCCACACCTCCCCCTGAACCTGAAACATAAAATGAATGCAAT
TGTTGTTGTTAACTTGTTTATTGCAGCTTATAATGGTTACAAATAAAGCAATAGCATCACAAATTTCACA
AATAAAGCATTTTTTTCACTGCATTCTAGTTGTGGTTTGTCCAAACTCATCAATGTATCTTAACGCGTAA
ATTGTAAGCGTTAATATTTTGTTAAAATTCGCGTTAAATTTTTGTTAAATCAGCTCATTTTTTAACCAAT
AGGCCGAAATCGGCAAAATCCCTTATAAATCAAAAGAATAGACCGAGATAGGGT
[37 nt withheld, positions 4325-4361]
AAAGAACGTGGACTCCAACGTCAAAGG
[49 nt withheld, positions 4389-4437]
T
[91 nt withheld, positions 4439-4529]
G
[124 nt withheld, positions 4531-4654]
CAGGTGGCACTTTTCGGGGAAATGTGCGCGGAACCCCTATTTGTTTATTTTTCTAAATACATTCAAATAT
GTATCCGCTCATGAGACAATAACCCTGATAAATGCTTCAATAATATTGAAAAAGGAAGAGTCCTGAGGCG
GAAAGAACCAGCTGTGGAATGTGTGTCAGTTAGGGTGTGGAAAGTCCCCAGGCTCCCCAGCAGGCAGAAG
TATGCAAAGCATGCATCTCAATTAGTCAGCAACCAGGTGTGGAAAGTCCCCAGGCTCCCCAGCAGGCAGA
AGTATGCAAAGCATGCATCTCAATTAGTCAGCAACCATAGTCCCGCCCCTAACTCCGCCCATCCCGCCCC
TAACTCCGCCCAGTTCCGCCCATTCTCCGCCCCATGGCTGACTAATTTTTTTTATTTATGCAGAGGCCGA
GGCCGCCTCGGCCTCTGAGCTATTCCAGAAGTAGTGAGGAGGCTTTTTTGGAGGCCTAGGCTTTTGCAAA
GATCGATCAAGAGACAGGATGAGGATCGTTTCGCATGATTGAACAAGATGGATTGCACGCAGGTTCTCCG
GCCGCTTGGGTGGAGAGGCTATTCGGCTATGACTGGGCACAACAGACAATCGGCTGCTCTGATGCCGCCG
TGTTCCGGCTGTCAGCGCAGGGGCGCCCGGTTCTTTTTGTCAAGACCGACCTGTCCGGTGCCCTGAATGA
ACTGCAAGACGAGGCAGCGCGGCTATCGTGGCTGGCCACGACGGGCGTTCCTTGCGCAGCTGTGCTCGAC
GTTGTCACTGAAGCGGGAAGGGACTGGCTGCTATTGGGCGAAGTGCCGGGGCAGGATCTCCTGTCATCTC
ACCTTGCTCCTGCCGAGAAAGTATCCATCATGGCTGATGCAATGCGGCGGCTGCATACGCTTGATCCGGC
TACCTGCCCATTCGACCACCAAGCGAAACATCGCATCGAGCGAGCACGTACTCGGATGGAAGCCGGTCTT
GTCGATCAGGATGATCTGGACGAAGAGCATCAGGGGCTCGCGCCAGCCGAACTGTTCGCCAGGCTCAAGG
CGAGCATGCCCGACGGCGAGGATCTCGTCGTGACCCATGGCGATGCCTGCTTGCCGAATATCATGGTGGA
AAATGGCCGCTTTTCTGGATTCATCGACTGTGGCCGGCTGGGTGTGGCGGACCGCTATCAGGACATAGCG
TTGGCTACCCGTGATATTGCTGAAGAGCTTGGCGGCGAATGGGCTGACCGCTTCCTCGTGCTTTACGGTA
TCGCCGCTCCCGATTCGCAGCGCATCGCCTTCTATCGCCTTCTTGACGAGTTCTTCTGAGCGGGACTCTG
GGGTTCGAAATGACCGACCAAGCGACGCCCAACCTGCCATCACGAGATTTCGATTCCACCGCCGCCTTCT
ATGAAAGGTTGGGCTTCGGAATCGTTTTCCGGGACGCCGGCTGGATGATCCTCCAGCGCGGGGATCTCAT
GCTGGAGTTCTTCGCCCACCCTAGGGGGAGGCTAACTGAAACACGGAAGGAGACAATACCGGAAGGAACC
CGCGCTATGACGGCAATAAAAAGACAGAATAAAACGCACGGTGTTGGGTCGTTTGTTCATAAACGCGGGG
TTCGGTCCCAGGGCTGGCACTCTGTCGATACCCCACCGAGACCCCATTGGGGCCAATACGCCCGCGTTTC
TTCCTTTTCCCCACCCCACCCCCCAAGTTCGGGTGAAGGCCCAGGGCTCGCAGCCAACGTCGGGGCGGCA
GGCCCTGCCATAGCCTCAGGTTACTCATATATACTTTAGATTGATTTAAAACTTCATTTTTAATTTAAAA
GGATCTAGGTGAAGATCCTTTTTGATAATCTCATGACCAAAATCCCTTAACGTGAGTTTTCGTTCCACTG
AGCGTCAGACCCCGTAGAAAAGATCAAAGGATCTTCTTGAGATCCTTTTTTTCTGCGCGTAATCTGCTGC
TTGCAAACAAAAAAACCACCGCTACCAGCGGTGGTTTGTTTGCCGGATCAAGAGCTACCAACTCTTTTTC
CGAAGGTAACTGGCTTCAGCAGAGCGCAGATACCAAATACTGTCCTTCTAGTGTAGCCGTAGTTAGGCCA
CCACTTCAAGAACTCTGTAGCACCGCCTACATACCTCGCTCTGCTAATCCTGTTACCAGTGGCTGCTGCC
AGTGGCGATAAGTCGTGTCTTACCGGGTTGGACTCAAGACGATAGTTACCGGATAAGGCGCAGCGGTCGG
GCTGAACGGGGGGTTCGTGCACACAGCCCAGCTTGGAGCGAACGACCTACACCGAACTGAGATACCTACA
GCGTGAGCTATGAGAAAGCGCCACGCTTCCCGAAGGGAGAAAGGCGGACAGGTATCCGGTAAGCGGCAGG
GTCGGAACAGGAGAGCGCACGAGGGAGCTTCCAGGGGGAAACGCCTGGTATCTTTATAGTCCTGTCGGGT
TTCGCCACCTCTGACTTGAGCGTCGATTTTTGTGATGCTCGTCAGGGGGGCGGAGCCTATGGAAAAACGC
CAGCAACGCGGCCTTTTTACGGTTCCTGGCCTTTTGCTGGCCTTTTGCTCACATGTTCTTTCCTGCGTTA
TCCCCTGATTCTGTGGATAACCGTATTACCGCCATGCAT
Features (pLannotate 1.2.2; 16 found; start..end, strand, type, name):
     61..364     +  enhancer       CMV enhancer: human cytomegalovirus immediate early enhancer
    365..568     +  promoter       CMV promoter: human cytomegalovirus (CMV) immediate early promoter
    613..1329    +  CDS            EGFP: EGFP is a basic (constitutively fluorescent) green fluorescent protein published in 1996, derived from Aequorea victoria. It is reported to be a rapidly-maturing weak dimer with moderate acid sensitivity.
   1330..1351    +  misc_feature   MCS (fragment): multiple cloning site
   1363..3927    +  CDS            KIF23 (fragment): KIF23_HUMAN - Also known as KNSL5, MKLP1. Experimental evidence at protein level: Swiss-Prot protein existence level 1. Component of the centralspindlin complex that serves as a microtubule-dependent and Rho-mediated signaling required for the myosin contractile ring formation during the cell cycle cytokinesis. Essential for cytokinesis in Rho-mediated signaling. Required for the localization of ECT2 to the central spindle. Plus-end-directed motor enzyme that moves antiparallel microtubules in vitro. From Homo sapiens (Human).
   3930..3952    +  misc_feature   MCS (fragment): multiple cloning site
   3964..4048    +  CDS            large T antigen (fragment): large T antigen from SV40 (simian virus 40)
   4071..4192    +  polyA_signal   SV40 poly(A) signal: SV40 polyadenylation signal
   4226..4654    -  rep_origin     f1 ori (sequence partly withheld): f1 bacteriophage origin of replication; arrow indicates direction of (+) strand synthesis
   4681..4785    +  promoter       AmpR promoter: bla
   4787..5144    +  promoter       SV40 promoter: SV40 enhancer and early promoter
   5179..5973    +  CDS            NeoR/KanR: aminoglycoside phosphotransferase from Tn5; aph(3')-II (or nptII); confers resistance to neomycin, kanamycin, and G418 (Geneticin®)
   5994..6146    +  CDS            ble (fragment): BLE_KLEPN - Experimental evidence at protein level: Swiss-Prot protein existence level 1. Binding protein with a strong affinity to the bleomycin family of antibiotics. Binds to CL990; an antimitotic-antibiotic compound. From Klebsiella pneumoniae.
   6205..6252    +  polyA_signal   HSV TK poly(A) signal: herpes simplex virus thymidine kinase polyadenylation signal (Cole and Stacy, 1985)
   6343..6359    -  polyA_signal   bGH poly(A) signal (fragment): bovine growth hormone polyadenylation signal
   6581..7169    +  rep_origin     ori: high-copy-number ColE1/pMB1/pBR322/pUC origin of replication
