[The description below was written by a language model from this plasmid's Addgene catalogue record and pLannotate feature annotations shown in this document.]
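Description:
pEGFP-C1-MKLP1 is a 7,283 bp mammalian expression plasmid built on the Clontech pEGFP-C1 backbone. It carries the human kinesin MKLP1 (KIF23) fused to the C-terminus of EGFP, so the fluorescent protein sits at the N-terminal end of the fusion. Transcription is driven by the human cytomegalovirus immediate early enhancer and promoter. The EGFP coding sequence runs through a short remnant of the multiple cloning site into the roughly 2.6 kb KIF23 open reading frame, and the transcript ends at an SV40 polyadenylation signal.

In bacteria the plasmid replicates from a high-copy ColE1/pUC-type origin, and an f1 origin is also present for single-stranded DNA production. One Tn5 aminoglycoside phosphotransferase gene (NeoR/KanR) provides selection in both hosts. A bacterial bla-type promoter gives kanamycin resistance in E. coli, while the adjacent SV40 enhancer/early promoter with an HSV TK poly(A) signal gives G418 resistance in mammalian cells. The short large T antigen, ble and bGH poly(A) fragments in the annotation appear to be partial matches to backbone sequence rather than functional elements.

The depositor notes two silent changes in the sequence: one an engineered SalI site, the other thought to be a polymorphism. A glycine codon has also been inserted artificially between the initiating methionine and lysine 2 of MKLP1.

KIF23 is the plus-end-directed motor subunit of the centralspindlin complex, which is required for central spindle organisation and Rho-dependent contractile ring formation. The construct therefore suits transient or stable expression of fluorescently tagged MKLP1 to follow its localisation in mammalian cells. It was deposited with work on how Aurora B and 14-3-3 regulate centralspindlin clustering during cytokinesis.
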