Addgene plasmid #70145: pEGFP-C1-MKLP1
Purpose: mammalian expression of MKLP1 with an eGFP fusion
Depositing lab: Masanori Mishima. Depositing organization: University of Cambridge. Publication: Aurora B and 14-3-3 coordinately regulate clustering of centralspindlin during cytokinesis. Douglas ME, Davies T, Joseph N, Mishima M. Curr Biol. 2010 May 25;20(10):927-33. doi: 10.1016/j.cub.2010.03.055. Epub 2010 May 6. PubMed 20451386.
Backbone
  Vector backbone: pEGFP-C1
  Backbone manufacturer: Clontech
  Backbone size w/o insert (bp): 4700
  Total vector size (bp): 7283
  Vector type: Mammalian Expression
  Selectable markers: Neomycin (select with G418)
Growth in bacteria
  Bacterial resistance: Kanamycin, 50 μg/mL
  Growth temperature: 37°C
  Growth strain: DH5alpha
  Copy number: High Copy
Gene/Insert
  Gene/Insert name: MKLP1 (alt names: kinesin family member 23; KIF23)
  Species: H. sapiens (human)
  Insert size (bp): 2574
  Entrez Gene: KIF23 (a.k.a. CDA3, CDAIII, CDAN3, CDAN3A, CHO1, KNSL5, MKLP-1, MKLP1)
  Promoter: CMV
  Tag / fusion protein: eGFP (N terminal on backbone)
  Cloning method: Unknown
  Sequencing primers: 5′ EGFP-C; 3′ SV40pA-R
Terms and licenses: Academic/Nonprofit Terms; Industry Terms: Not Available to Industry
Depositor comments: Note that there are two silent mutations at position 2682 and 4212. The former is an artificial SalI site and the latter a polymorphism (I think). They also have Gly (GGG) artificially inserted between the starting methionine and the lysine 2.
How to cite: pEGFP-C1-MKLP1 was a gift from Masanori Mishima (Addgene plasmid # 70145 ; http://n2t.net/addgene:70145 ; RRID:Addgene_70145)
