>Addgene plasmid #70145 | pEGFP-C1-MKLP1 | addgene partial sequence | sequence record 128463 | CMV-F 5'-CGCAAATGGGCGGTAGGCGTG-3'
TGAACCGTCAGATCCGCTAGCGCTACCGGTCGCCACCATGGTGAGCAAGGGCGAGGAGCTGTTCACCGGG
GTGGTGCCCATCCTGGTCGAGCTGGACGGCGACGTAAACGGCCACAAGTTCAGCGTGTCCGGCGAGGGCG
AGGGCGATGCCACCTACGGCAAGCTGACCCTGAAGTTCATCTGCACCACCGGCAAGCTGCCCGTGCCCTG
GCCCACCCTCGTGACCACCCTGACCTACGGCGTGCAGTGCTTCAGCCGCTACCCCGACCACATGAAGCAG
CACGACTTCTTCAAGTCCGCCATGCCCGAAGGCTACGTCCAGGAGCGCACCATCTTCTTCAAGGACGACG
GCAACTACAAGACCCGCGCCGAGGTGAAGTTCGAGGGCGACACCCTGGTGAACCGCATCGAGCTGAAGGG
CATCGACTTCAAGGAGGACGGCAACATCCTGGGGCACAAGCTGGAGTACAACTACAACAGCCACAACGTC
TATATCATGGCCGACAAGCAGAAGAACGGCATCAAGGTGAACTTCAAGATCCGCCACAACATCGAGGACG
GCAGCGTGCAGCTCGCCGACCACTACCAGCAGAACACCCCCATCGGCGACGGCCCCGTGCTGCTGCCCGA
CAACCACTACCTGAGCACCCAGTCCGCCCTGAGCAAAGACCCCAACGAGAAGCGCGATCACATGGTCCTG
CTGGAGTTCGTGACCGCCGCCGGGATCACTCTCGGCATGGACGAGCTGTACAAGTCCGGACTCAGATCTC
GAGCTCTGGGCATGGG
