>Addgene plasmid #70145 | pEGFP-C1-MKLP1 | addgene partial sequence | sequence record 128464 | pEGFP-R 5'-acctctacaaatgtggtatg-3'
GGTGGATCCCGGGCCCGCGGTCATGGCTTTTTGCGCTTGGGTTGTGCATGATGCTGATATCCAGGTCCCA
GCTGGGATCCTGCTCTCATCTCCACAGCCACAGAACACCTTGTTTCTACATCGGTCCATTCAGACTCTGC
ACCATCTGGTTGGGCAGGTGCTACTGTGGAAGATCTTCGTTTTCGACTACCATTTGGTGATTCTTGCTTT
AAAGTCTCAATATCAGTAAACTGAACAGATTGTCCACCACCCCTTGTTTTATAAATATCACCCTTAATTA
GTTTAGTTTCAATCTCCCCATCGGAGGCTAGTTCCTGGTGGGTCAGCATGTACTTCTCACACTTAGCTAG
TGCCTTTTCATTTGCAACAGATACTGTGATGGCATGAGGGACATGTGGCTGCATGACTGTTTCAGTTTGC
ATGTTAGAGGCGGGCTTATGATCTACCCATCTGTCTCCTGCAGAGCGTGATCGTCTGTGTCGGAGACGAA
TTGGTGGTGCGTTCTGATCAGGTTGAAAGAGTAAAGGCACAGGTGATGGAGAAACAGATCTTTGAGTAAC
TTTTTCTCGATCTCGCTCCCGAGAGGGTCTCTCTGGCTTCTCAGTTTTAGGTTCAGTAACAATAGCCTTC
AGTTGTTTCAGCTTTTCATCTTTAACCCAGAGTTTATTCTGCATCTCCAGCTGTTTGGCTGCCACTCTAC
GCTCACATTCTTTCTCCCACTTCATTGTCGTTTCTGTCACCATGCCTTGCAACCTGGCTTCTAATCTGCG
TTTGTCAGAAAACTGTCGCTGAAGTTTCTGGTTCTGAGTTTCAAGTTCCTGTTGCAAATTGCGTTTATCT
TCCTCAT
